>Addgene plasmid #144800 | TFORF3324 | addgene full sequence | sequence record 471172 | Addgene NGS Result
TTAATGTAGTCTTATGCAATACTCTTGTAGTCTTGCAACATGGTAACGATGAGTTAGCAACATGCCTTAC
AAGGAGAGAAAAAGCACCGTGCATGCCGATTGGTGGAAGTAAGGTGGTACGATCGTGCCTTATTAGGAAG
GCAACAGACGGGTCTGACATGGATTGGACGAACCACTGAATTGCCGCATTGCAGAGATATTGTATTTAAG
TGCCTAGCTCGATACATAAACGGGTCTCTCTGGTTAGACCAGATCTGAGCCTGGGAGCTCTCTGGCTAAC
TAGGGAACCCACTGCTTAAGCCTCAATAAAGCTTGCCTTGAGTGCTTCAAGTAGTGTGTGCCCGTCTGTT
GTGTGACTCTGGTAACTAGAGATCCCTCAGACCCTTTTAGTCAGTGTGGAAAATCTCTAGCAGTGGCGCC
CGAACAGGGACTTGAAAGCGAAAGGGAAACCAGAGGAGCTCTCTCGACGCAGGACTCGGCTTGCTGAAGC
GCGCACGGCAAGAGGCGAGGGGCGGCGACTGGTGAGTACGCCAAAAATTTTGACTAGCGGAGGCTAGAAG
GAGAGAGATGGGTGCGAGAGCGTCAGTATTAAGCGGGGGAGAATTAGATCGCGATGGGAAAAAATTCGGT
TAAGGCCAGGGGGAAAGAAAAAATATAAATTAAAACATATAGTATGGGCAAGCAGGGAGCTAGAACGATT
CGCAGTTAATCCTGGCCTGTTAGAAACATCAGAAGGCTGTAGACAAATACTGGGACAGCTACAACCATCC
CTTCAGACAGGATCAGAAGAACTTAGATCATTATATAATACAGTAGCAACCCTCTATTGTGTGCATCAAA
GGATAGAGATAAAAGACACCAAGGAAGCTTTAGACAAGATAGAGGAAGAGCAAAACAAAAGTAAGACCAC
CGCACAGCAAGCGGCCGCTGATCTTCAGACCTGGAGGAGGAGATATGAGGGACAATTGGAGAAGTGAATT
ATATAAATATAAAGTAGTAAAAATTGAACCATTAGGAGTAGCACCCACCAAGGCAAAGAGAAGAGTGGTG
CAGAGAGAAAAAAGAGCAGTGGGAATAGGAGCTTTGTTCCTTGGGTTCTTGGGAGCAGCAGGAAGCACTA
TGGGCGCAGCGTCAATGACGCTGACGGTACAGGCCAGACAATTATTGTCTGGTATAGTGCAGCAGCAGAA
CAATTTGCTGAGGGCTATTGAGGCGCAACAGCATCTGTTGCAACTCACAGTCTGGGGCATCAAGCAGCTC
CAGGCAAGAATCCTGGCTGTGGAAAGATACCTAAAGGATCAACAGCTCCTGGGGATTTGGGGTTGCTCTG
GAAAACTCATTTGCACCACTGCTGTGCCTTGGAATGCTAGTTGGAGTAATAAATCTCTGGAACAGATTTG
GAATCACACGACCTGGATGGAGTGGGACAGAGAAATTAACAATTACACAAGCTTAATACACTCCTTAATT
GAAGAATCGCAAAACCAGCAAGAAAAGAATGAACAAGAATTATTGGAATTAGATAAATGGGCAAGTTTGT
GGAATTGGTTTAACATAACAAATTGGCTGTGGTATATAAAATTATTCATAATGATAGTAGGAGGCTTGGT
AGGTTTAAGAATAGTTTTTGCTGTACTTTCTATAGTGAATAGAGTTAGGCAGGGATATTCACCATTATCG
TTTCAGACCCACCTCCCAACCCCGAGGGGACCCATGCATTGCATCTCAATTAGTCAGCAACCAGGTGTGG
AAAGTCCCCAGGCTCCCCAGCAGGCAGAAGTATGCAAAGCATGCGTCTCAATTAGTCAGCAACCATAGTC
CCGCCCCTAACTCCGCCCATCCCGCCCCTAACTCCGCCCAGTTCCGCCCATTCTCCGCCCCATGGCTGAC
TAATTTTTTTTATTTATGCAGAGGCCGAGGCCGCCTCGGCCTCTGAGCTATTCCAGAAGTAGTGAGGAGG
CTTTTTTGGAGGCCTAGGCTTTTGCAAAAAGCTTTCTAGAGGTACCACCGGAGCTTACCATGACCGAGTA
CAAGCCCACGGTGCGCCTCGCCACCCGCGACGACGTCCCCAGGGCCGTACGCACCCTCGCCGCCGCGTTC
GCCGACTACCCCGCCACGCGCCACACCGTCGATCCGGACCGCCACATCGAGCGGGTCACCGAGCTGCAAG
AACTCTTCCTCACGCGCGTCGGGCTCGACATCGGCAAGGTGTGGGTCGCGGACGACGGCGCCGCCGTGGC
GGTCTGGACCACGCCGGAGAGCGTCGAAGCGGGGGCGGTGTTCGCCGAGATCGGCCCGCGCATGGCCGAG
TTGAGCGGTTCCCGGCTGGCCGCGCAGCAACAGATGGAAGGCCTCCTGGCGCCGCACCGGCCCAAGGAGC
CCGCGTGGTTCCTGGCCACCGTCGGCGTCTCGCCCGACCACCAGGGCAAGGGTCTGGGCAGCGCCGTCGT
GCTCCCCGGAGTGGAGGCGGCCGAGCGCGCCGGGGTGCCCGCCTTCCTGGAGACCTCCGCGCCCCGCAAC
CTCCCCTTCTACGAGCGGCTCGGCTTCACCGTCACCGCCGACGTCGAGGTGCCCGAAGGACCGCGCACCT
GGTGCATGACCCGCAAGCCCGGTGCCAGTTAACGAATTCTAGATCTTGAGACAAATGGCAGTATTCATCC
ACAATTTTAAAAGAAAAGGGGGGATTGGGGGGTACAGTGCAGGGGAAAGAATAGTAGACATAATAGCAAC
AGACATACAAACTAAAGAATTACAAAAACAAATTACAAAAATTCAAAATTTTCGGGTTTATTACAGGGAC
AGCAGAGATCCACTTTGGCGCCGGCTCGAGGCCTGCAGGTGCAAAGATGGATAAAGTTTTAAACAGAGAG
GAATCTTTGCAGCTAATGGACCTTCTAGGTCTTGAAAGGAGTGGGAATTGGCTCCGGTGCCCGTCAGTGG
GCAGAGCGCACATCGCCCACAGTCCCCGAGAAGTTGGGGGGAGGGGTCGGCAATTGAACCGGTGCCTAGA
GAAGGTGGCGCGGGGTAAACTGGGAAAGTGATGTCGTGTACTGGCTCCGCCTTTTTCCCGAGGGTGGGGG
AGAACCGTATATAAGTGCAGTAGTCGCCGTGAACGTTCTTTTTCGCAACGGGTTTGCCGCCAGAACACAG
GTAAGTGCCGTGTGTGGTTCCCGCGGGCCTGGCCTCTTTACGGGTTATGGCCCTTGCGTGCCTTGAATTA
CTTCCACCTGGCTGCAGTACGTGATTCTTGATCCCGAGCTTCGGGTTGGAAGTGGGTGGGAGAGTTCGAG
GCCTTGCGCTTAAGGAGCCCCTTCGCCTCGTGCTTGAGTTGAGGCCTGGCCTGGGCGCTGGGGCCGCCGC
GTGCGAATCTGGTGGCACCTTCGCGCCTGTCTCGCTGCTTTCGATAAGTCTCTAGCCATTTAAAATTTTT
GATGACCTGCTGCGACGCTTTTTTTCTGGCAAGATAGTCTTGTAAATGCGGGCCAAGATCTGCACACTGG
TATTTCGGTTTTTGGGGCCGCGGGCGGCGACGGGGCCCGTGCGTCCCAGCGCACATGTTCGGCGAGGCGG
GGCCTGCGAGCGCGGCCACCGAGAATCGGACGGGGGTAGTCTCAAGCTGGCCGGCCTGCTCTGGTGCCTG
GCCTCGCGCCGCCGTGTATCGCCCCGCCCTGGGCGGCAAGGCTGGCCCGGTCGGCACCAGTTGCGTGAGC
GGAAAGATGGCCGCTTCCCGGCCCTGCTGCAGGGAGCTCAAAATGGAGGACGCGGCGCTCGGGAGAGCGG
GCGGGTGAGTCACCCACACAAAGGAAAAGGGCCTTTCCGTCCTCAGCCGTCGCTTCATGTGACTCCACGG
AGTACCGGGCGCCGTCCAGGCACCTCGATTAGTTCTCGAGCTTTTGGAGTACGTCGTCTTTAGGTTGGGG
GGAGGGGTTTTATGCGATGGAGTTTCCCCACACTGAGTGGGTGGAGACTGAAGTTAGGCCAGCTTGGCAC
TTGATGTAATTCTCCTTGGAATTTGCCCTTTTTGAGTTTGGATCTTGGTTCATTCTCAAGCCTCAGACAG
TGGTTCAAAGTTTTTTTCTTCCATTTCAGGTGTCGTGAGGCTAGCATCGATTGATCAACAAGTTTGTACA
AAAAAGTTGGC
[1827 nt withheld, positions 4142-5968]
TGCCCAACTTTCTTGTACAAAGTGGTTGATATCGGTAAGCCTATCCCTAACCCTCTCCTCGGTCTCGATT
CTACGTAGTAATGAACTAGTCCGTAACTTGAAAGTATTTCGATTTCTTGGCTTTATATATCTTGTGGAAA
GGACGACCTCGTCTTGCTTAAGGATTCAAAACGCGTTAAGTCGACAATCAACCTCTGGATTACAAAATTT
GTGAAAGATTGACTGGTATTCTTAACTATGTTGCTCCTTTTACGCTATGTGGATACGCTGCTTTAATGCC
TTTGTATCATGCTATTGCTTCCCGTATGGCTTTCATTTTCTCCTCCTTGTATAAATCCTGGTTGCTGTCT
CTTTATGAGGAGTTGTGGCCCGTTGTCAGGCAACGTGGCGTGGTGTGCACTGTGTTTGCTGACGCAACCC
CCACTGGTTGGGGCATTGCCACCACCTGTCAGCTCCTTTCCGGGACTTTCGCTTTCCCCCTCCCTATTGC
CACGGCGGAACTCATCGCCGCCTGCCTTGCCCGCTGCTGGACAGGGGCTCGGCTGTTGGGCACTGACAAT
TCCGTGGTGTTGTCGGGGAAATCATCGTCCTTTCCTTGGCTGCTCGCCTGTGTTGCCACCTGGATTCTGC
GCGGGACGTCCTTCTGCTACGTCCCTTCGGCCCTCAATCCAGCGGACCTTCCTTCCCGCGGCCTGCTGCC
GGCTCTGCGGCCTCTTCCGCGTCTTCGCCTTCGCCCTCAGACGAGTCGGATCTCCCTTTGGGCCGCCTCC
CCGCGTCGACTTTAAGACCAATGACTTACAAGGCAGCTGTAGATCTTAGCCACTTTTTAAAAGAAAAGGG
GGGACTGGAAGGGCTAATTCACTCCCAACGAAGACAAGATCTGCTTTTTGCTTGTACTGGGTCTCTCTGG
TTAGACCAGATCTGAGCCTGGGAGCTCTCTGGCTAACTAGGGAACCCACTGCTTAAGCCTCAATAAAGCT
TGCCTTGAGTGCTTCAAGTAGTGTGTGCCCGTCTGTTGTGTGACTCTGGTAACTAGAGATCCCTCAGACC
CTTTTAGTCAGTGTGGAAAATCTCTAGCAGTACGTATAGTAGTTCATGTCATCTTATTATTCAGTATTTA
TAACTTGCAAAGAAATGAATATCAGAGAGTGAGAGGAACTTGTTTATTGCAGCTTATAATGGTTACAAAT
AAAGCAATAGCATCACAAATTTCACAAATAAAGCATTTTTTTCACTGCATTCTAGTTGTGGTTTGTCCAA
ACTCATCAATGTATCTTATCATGTCTGGCTCTAGCTATCCCGCCCCTAACTCCGCCCATCCCGCCCCTAA
CTCCGCCCAGTTCCGCCCATTCTCCGCCCCATGGCTGACTAATTTTTTTTATTTATGCAGAGGCCGAGGC
CGCCTCGGCCTCTGAGCTATTCCAGAAGTAGTGAGGAGGCTTTTTTGGAGGCCTAGGGACGTACCCAATT
CGCCCTATAGTGAGTCGTATTACGCGCGCTCACTGGCCGTCGTTTTACAACGTCGTGACTGGGAAAACCC
TGGCGTTACCCAACTTAATCGCCTTGCAGCACATCCCCCTTTCGCCAGCTGGCGTAATAGCGAAGAGGCC
CGCACCGATCGCCCTTCCCAACAGTTGCGCAGCCTGAATGGCGAATGGG
[124 nt withheld, positions 7628-7751]
C
[91 nt withheld, positions 7753-7843]
A
[49 nt withheld, positions 7845-7893]
CCTTTGACGTTGGAGTCCACGTTCTTT
[37 nt withheld, positions 7921-7957]
ACCCTATCTCGGTCTATTCTTTTGATTTATAAGGGATTTTGCCGATTTCGGCCTATTGGTTAAAAAATGA
GCTGATTTAACAAAAATTTAACGCGAATTTTAACAAAATATTAACGCTTACAATTTAGGTGGCACTTTTC
GGGGAAATGTGCGCGGAACCCCTATTTGTTTATTTTTCTAAATACATTCAAATATGTATCCGCTCATGAG
ACAATAACCCTGATAAATGCTTCAATAATATTGAAAAAGGAAGAGTATGAGTATTCAACATTTCCGTGTC
GCCCTTATTCCCTTTTTTGCGGCATTTTGCCTTCCTGTTTTTGCTCACCCAGAAACGCTGGTGAAAGTAA
AAGATGCTGAAGATCAGTTGGGTGCACGAGTGGGTTACATCGAACTGGATCTCAACAGCGGTAAGATCCT
TGAGAGTTTTCGCCCCGAAGAACGTTTTCCAATGATGAGCACTTTTAAAGTTCTGCTATGTGGCGCGGTA
TTATCCCGTATTGACGCCGGGCAAGAGCAACTCGGTCGCCGCATACACTATTCTCAGAATGACTTGGTTG
AGTACTCACCAGTCACAGAAAAGCATCTTACGGATGGCATGACAGTAAGAGAATTATGCAGTGCTGCCAT
AACCATGAGTGATAACACTGCGGCCAACTTACTTCTGACAACGATCGGAGGACCGAAGGAGCTAACCGCT
TTTTTGCACAACATGGGGGATCATGTAACTCGCCTTGATCGTTGGGAACCGGAGCTGAATGAAGCCATAC
CAAACGACGAGCGTGACACCACGATGCCTGTAGCAATGGCAACAACGTTGCGCAAACTATTAACTGGCGA
ACTACTTACTCTAGCTTCCCGGCAACAATTAATAGACTGGATGGAGGCGGATAAAGTTGCAGGACCACTT
CTGCGCTCGGCCCTTCCGGCTGGCTGGTTTATTGCTGATAAATCTGGAGCCGGTGAGCGTGGGTCTCGCG
GTATCATTGCAGCACTGGGGCCAGATGGTAAGCCCTCCCGTATCGTAGTTATCTACACGACGGGGAGTCA
GGCAACTATGGATGAACGAAATAGACAGATCGCTGAGATAGGTGCCTCACTGATTAAGCATTGGTAACTG
TCAGACCAAGTTTACTCATATATACTTTAGATTGATTTAAAACTTCATTTTTAATTTAAAAGGATCTAGG
TGAAGATCCTTTTTGATAATCTCATGACCAAAATCCCTTAACGTGAGTTTTCGTTCCACTGAGCGTCAGA
CCCCGTAGAAAAGATCAAAGGATCTTCTTGAGATCCTTTTTTTCTGCGCGTAATCTGCTGCTTGCAAACA
AAAAAACCACCGCTACCAGCGGTGGTTTGTTTGCCGGATCAAGAGCTACCAACTCTTTTTCCGAAGGTAA
CTGGCTTCAGCAGAGCGCAGATACCAAATACTGTTCTTCTAGTGTAGCCGTAGTTAGGCCACCACTTCAA
GAACTCTGTAGCACCGCCTACATACCTCGCTCTGCTAATCCTGTTACCAGTGGCTGCTGCCAGTGGCGAT
AAGTCGTGTCTTACCGGGTTGGACTCAAGACGATAGTTACCGGATAAGGCGCAGCGGTCGGGCTGAACGG
GGGGTTCGTGCACACAGCCCAGCTTGGAGCGAACGACCTACACCGAACTGAGATACCTACAGCGTGAGCT
ATGAGAAAGCGCCACGCTTCCCGAAGGGAGAAAGGCGGACAGGTATCCGGTAAGCGGCAGGGTCGGAACA
GGAGAGCGCACGAGGGAGCTTCCAGGGGGAAACGCCTGGTATCTTTATAGTCCTGTCGGGTTTCGCCACC
TCTGACTTGAGCGTCGATTTTTGTGATGCTCGTCAGGGGGGCGGAGCCTATGGAAAAACGCCAGCAACGC
GGCCTTTTTACGGTTCCTGGCCTTTTGCTGGCCTTTTGCTCACATGTTCTTTCCTGCGTTATCCCCTGAT
TCTGTGGATAACCGTATTACCGCCTTTGAGTGAGCTGATACCGCTCGCCGCAGCCGAACGACCGAGCGCA
GCGAGTCAGTGAGCGAGGAAGCGGAAGAGCGCCCAATACGCAAACCGCCTCTCCCCGCGCGTTGGCCGAT
TCATTAATGCAGCTGGCACGACAGGTTTCCCGACTGGAAAGCGGGCAGTGAGCGCAACGCAATTAATGTG
AGTTAGCTCACTCATTAGGCACCCCAGGCTTTACACTTTATGCTTCCGGCTCGTATGTTGTGTGGAATTG
TGAGCGGATAACAATTTCACACAGGAAACAGCTATGACCATGATTACGCCAAGCGCGCAATTAACCCTCA
CTAAAGGGAACAAAAGCTGGAGCTGCAAGC
Features (pLannotate 1.2.2; 34 found; start..end, strand, type, name):
      5..231     +  promoter       RSV promoter: Rous sarcoma virus enhancer/promoter
    232..412     +  LTR            5' LTR (truncated): truncated 5' long terminal repeat (LTR) from HIV-1
    459..584     +  misc_feature   HIV-1 Ψ: packaging signal of human immunodeficiency virus type 1
    568..931     +  CDS            HIV-1 gag (fragment): gag protein from human immunodeficiency virus 1; gag
   1077..1310    +  misc_feature   RRE: The Rev response element (RRE) of HIV-1 allows for Rev-dependent mRNA export from the nucleus to the cytoplasm.
   1687..1713    +  CDS            Rev (fragment): human immunodeficiency virus 1 (HIV-1) Rev protein; rev; enhances nuclear export of unspliced and incompletely spliced viral mRNAs
   1720..1743    +  promoter       SV40 promoter (fragment): SV40 early promoter
   1744..1815    +  promoter       SV40 promoter (fragment): SV40 enhancer and early promoter
   1839..1974    +  rep_origin     SV40 ori: SV40 origin of replication
   2020..2616    +  CDS            PuroR (fragment): puromycin N-acetyltransferase; pac from Streptomyces; confers resistance to puromycin
   2665..2782    +  misc_feature   cPPT/CTS: central polypurine tract and central termination sequence of HIV-1
   2847..2913    +  CDS            small t antigen (fragment): SV40 (simian virus 40) small t antigen
   2920..4098    +  promoter       EF-1α promoter: strong constitutive promoter for human elongation factor EF-1α
   4119..4136    +  protein_bind   attB1 (fragment): mutant version of attB; core recombination site for the Gateway® BP reaction BP Clonase™
   4142..5968    +  CDS            XRCC6 (sequence withheld): XRCC6_HUMAN - Also known as G22P1. Experimental evidence at protein level: Swiss-Prot protein existence level 1. Single-stranded DNA-dependent ATP-dependent helicase. Has a role in chromosome translocation. The DNA helicase II complex binds preferentially to fork-like ends of double-stranded DNA in a cell cycle-dependent manner. It works in the 3'-5' direction. Binding to DNA may be mediated by XRCC6. Involved in DNA non-homologous end joining (NHEJ) required for double-strand break repair and V(D)J recombination. The XRCC5/6 dimer acts as regulatory subunit of the DNA-dependent protein kinase
   5971..5994    -  protein_bind   attB2: mutant version of attB; recombination site for the Gateway® BP reaction BP Clonase™
   6002..6043    +  CDS            V5 tag: epitope tag from simian virus 5
   6059..6112    +  promoter       U6 promoter (fragment): RNA polymerase III promoter for human U6 snRNA
   6154..6742    +  misc_feature   WPRE: woodchuck hepatitis virus posttranscriptional regulatory element
   6793..6812    +  misc_feature   cPPT/CTS (fragment): central polypurine tract and central termination sequence of HIV-1
   6814..7047    +  LTR            3' LTR (ΔU3): self-inactivating 3' long terminal repeat (LTR) from HIV-1
   7125..7246    +  polyA_signal   SV40 poly(A) signal: SV40 polyadenylation signal
   7286..7421    +  rep_origin     SV40 ori: SV40 origin of replication
   7442..7460    -  promoter       T7 promoter: promoter for bacteriophage T7 RNA polymerase
   7468..7623    +  CDS            lacZα (fragment): LacZα fragment of β-galactosidase; lacZ fragment
   7628..8056    +  rep_origin     f1 ori (sequence partly withheld): f1 bacteriophage origin of replication; arrow indicates direction of (+) strand synthesis
   8109..8213    +  promoter       AmpR promoter: bla
   8214..9074    +  CDS            AmpR: β-lactamase; bla; confers resistance to ampicillin, carbenicillin, and related antibiotics
   9245..9833    +  rep_origin     ori: high-copy-number ColE1/pMB1/pBR322/pUC origin of replication
  10016..10108   +  CDS            lacI (fragment): lac repressor; lacI; The lac repressor binds to the lac operator to inhibit transcription in E. coli. This inhibition can be relieved by adding lactose or isopropyl-β-D-thiogalactopyranoside (IPTG).
  10121..10142   +  protein_bind   CAP binding site: CAP binding activates transcription in the presence of cAMP. E. coli catabolite activator protein
  10157..10187   +  promoter       lac promoter: promoter for the E. coli lac operon
  10195..10211   +  protein_bind   lac operator: The lac repressor binds to the lac operator to inhibit transcription in E. coli. This inhibition can be relieved by adding lactose or isopropyl-β-D-thiogalactopyranoside (IPTG). lac repressor encoded by lacI
  10256..10274   +  promoter       T3 promoter: promoter for bacteriophage T3 RNA polymerase
