[The description below was written by a language model from this plasmid's Addgene catalogue record and pLannotate feature annotations shown in this document.]
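Description:
TFORF3324 is a lentiviral mammalian expression plasmid built on the pLX_TRC317 backbone and belongs to a barcoded library of transcription factor open reading frames. It is maintained in E. coli through a high-copy ColE1/pUC-type origin and an ampicillin resistance gene, and it also carries an f1 origin. The viral portion has a third-generation, self-inactivating layout. An RSV promoter drives a truncated HIV-1 5' LTR, followed by the Ψ packaging signal, a gag fragment, the Rev response element, a cPPT/CTS element, and a ΔU3 3' LTR with a downstream SV40 polyadenylation signal. Because the repeated LTR sequences can recombine, the depositor notes that plasmid rearrangement may occur during propagation.

The payload is the human XRCC6 (Ku70) coding sequence, a subunit of the Ku heterodimer involved in non-homologous end joining. It was introduced by Gateway cloning, so it is flanked by attB1 and attB2 sites. It is expressed from the constitutive EF-1α promoter and has a C-terminal V5 epitope tag for detection. A WPRE downstream of the cassette enhances transcript stability and expression. Upstream of the EF-1α cassette and still within the provirus, an SV40 promoter drives puromycin N-acetyltransferase for selection of transduced cells.

According to the record, each library member carries a unique 24-bp barcode that identifies its ORF in pooled overexpression screens. The feature table does not annotate the barcode, although a short U6 promoter fragment is called between the V5 tag and the WPRE. The construct is intended for lentiviral overexpression of XRCC6, either alone or as part of pooled screens such as those for directed differentiation.
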