Addgene plasmid #144800: TFORF3324
Purpose: Lentiviral vector for overexpressing transcription factor ORFs with unique 24-bp barcodes. Barcodes facilitate identification of transcription factors in pooled screens.
Depositing lab: Feng Zhang. Depositing organization: Broad Institute. Publication: A transcription factor atlas of directed differentiation. Joung J, Ma S, Tay T, Geiger-Schuller KR, Kirchgatterer PC, Verdine VK, Guo B, Arias-Garcia MA, Allen WE, Singh A, Kuksenko O, Abudayyeh OO, Gootenberg JS, Fu Z, Macrae RK, Buenrostro JD, Regev A, Zhang F. Cell. 2023 Jan 5;186(1):209-229.e26. doi: 10.1016/j.cell.2022.11.026. PubMed 36608654.
Backbone
  Vector backbone: pLX_TRC317
  Backbone manufacturer: Broad Institute Genetic Perturbation Platform
  Backbone size w/o insert (bp): 8264
  Vector type: Mammalian Expression, Lentiviral
  Selectable markers: Puromycin
Growth in bacteria
  Bacterial resistance: Ampicillin, 100 μg/mL
  Growth temperature: 30°C
  Growth strain: NEB Stable
  Copy number: High Copy
Gene/Insert
  Gene/Insert name: XRCC6
  Species: H. sapiens (human)
  Insert size (bp): 2033
  Entrez Gene: XRCC6 (a.k.a. CTC75, CTCBF, G22P1, KU70, ML8, TLAA)
  Promoter: EF1a
  Tag / fusion protein: V5 (C terminal on insert)
  Cloning method: Gateway Cloning
  Sequencing primers: 5′ GGGTGGAGACTGAAGTTAGGCCAG; 3′ CACATAGCGTAAAAGGAGCAACATAG
Resource information
  A portion of this plasmid was derived from a plasmid made by: Broad Institute Genetic Perturbation Platform
Terms and licenses: Academic/Nonprofit Terms; Industry Terms: Not Available to Industry
Depositor comments: NM_001288976.1 Please test multiple small colonies in case of plasmid recombination. To make this collection available in a timely manner, a portion of this collection was not fully sequenced by Addgene. If an Addgene verified full plasmid sequence is not available, please contact us prior to placing an order to request the full sequence.
How to cite: TFORF3324 was a gift from Feng Zhang (Addgene plasmid # 144800 ; http://n2t.net/addgene:144800 ; RRID:Addgene_144800)
