>Addgene plasmid #144800 | TFORF3324 | depositor partial sequence | sequence record 286515 | Insert
ATCGATTGATCAACAAGTTTGTACAAAAAAGTTGGC
[1827 nt withheld, positions 37-1863]
TGCCCAACTTTCTTGTACAAAGTGGTTGATATCGGTAAGCCTATCCCTAACCCTCTCCTCGGTCTCGATT
CTACGTAGTAATGAACTAGTCCGTAACTTGAAAGTATTTCGATTTCTTGGCTTTATATATCTTGTGGAAA
GGACGACCTCGTCTTGCTTAAGGATTCAAA
