>Addgene plasmid #144800 | TFORF3324 | depositor partial sequence | sequence record 286516 | Barcode
CCTCGTCTTGCTTAAGGATTCAAA
